>Addgene plasmid #110508 | mCherry-IQCF2 | addgene full sequence | sequence record 210718 | Addgene NGS Result
CGTTACATAACTTACGGTAAATGGCCCGCCTGGCTGACCGCCCAACGACCCCCGCCCATTGACGTCAATA
ATGACGTATGTTCCCATAGTAACGCCAATAGGGACTTTCCATTGACGTCAATGGGTGGAGTATTTACGGT
AAACTGCCCACTTGGCAGTACATCAAGTGTATCATATGCCAAGTACGCCCCCTATTGACGTCAATGACGG
TAAATGGCCCGCCTGGCATTATGCCCAGTACATGACCTTATGGGACTTTCCTACTTGGCAGTACATCTAC
GTATTAGTCATCGCTATTACCATGGTGATGCGGTTTTGGCAGTACATCAATGGGCGTGGATAGCGGTTTG
ACTCACGGGGATTTCCAAGTCTCCACCCCATTGACGTCAATGGGAGTTTGTTTTGGCACCAAAATCAACG
GGACTTTCCAAAATGTCGTAACAACTCCGCCCCATTGACGCAAATGGGCGGTAGGCGTGTACGGTGGGAG
GTCTATATAAGCAGAGCTGGTTTAGTGAACCGTCAGATCCGCTAGCGTTTAAACTTAAGCTTGCCACCAT
GGTGAGCAAGGGCGAGGAGGATAACATGGCCATCATCAAGGAGTTCATGCGCTTCAAGGTGCACATGGAG
GGCTCCGTGAACGGCCACGAGTTCGAGATCGAGGGCGAGGGCGAGGGCCGCCCCTACGAGGGCACCCAGA
CCGCCAAGCTGAAGGTGACCAAGGGTGGCCCCCTGCCCTTCGCCTGGGACATCCTGTCCCCTCAGTTCAT
GTACGGCTCCAAGGCCTACGTGAAGCACCCCGCCGACATCCCCGACTACTTGAAGCTGTCCTTCCCCGAG
GGCTTCAAGTGGGAGCGCGTGATGAACTTCGAGGACGGCGGCGTGGTGACCGTGACCCAGGACTCCTCCC
TGCAGGACGGCGAGTTCATCTACAAGGTGAAGCTGCGCGGCACCAACTTCCCCTCCGACGGCCCCGTAAT
GCAGAAGAAGACCATGGGCTGGGAGGCCTCCTCCGAGCGGATGTACCCCGAGGACGGCGCCCTGAAGGGC
GAGATCAAGCAGAGGCTGAAGCTGAAGGACGGCGGCCACTACGACGCTGAGGTCAAGACCACCTACAAGG
CCAAGAAGCCCGTGCAGCTGCCCGGCGCCTACAACGTCAACATCAAGTTGGACATCACCTCCCACAACGA
GGACTACACCATCGTGGAACAGTACGAACGCGCCGAGGGCCGCCACTCCACCGGCGGCATGGACGAGCTG
TACAAGTCCGGACTCAGATCTCGAGCTCAAGCTTCGAATTCTAGGGTTCGATTTTGTACCAAAGGCAATT
TAATTTTGGTTATAATTGAGGATGTTGAAGAAAGCATTGAATGGAAGACATTGCAGAAGAAGAAACAGCA
GAAAATCAAGGAAAAACTTAGAATAAGAACAAAAGCAGCTGTAAAGATCCAGGCCTGGTGGCGGGGCACC
CTGGTGCGCAGGACACTGCTGCATGCAGCCCTCAGGGCCTGGATAATTCAGTGCTGGTGGCGGATGACGC
TGTCGAGGGTGCTGGAGAAGAAACGGCAGGCAGCTCTGATCGCCTACGCAACCAGAGAGAGGGCAGTGAT
CAAGCTCCAGTCTTTGGTCCGTATGTGGCGTGTCCGCTGGCGATACTGCCAGGTGCTCAATGCCATCTAC
ATCATCCAGGGCCACTGGCAATGCCACAACTGCCAGACCTGCGCTCTCCTCCAGGGCCACTGTGTGGTCA
CAGCCACTCACCTGCAGTTCCACATTGAGATCATCAACTCCTAAGGATCCACCGGATCTAGATAACTGAT
CATAATCAGCCATACCACATTTGTAGAGGTTTTACTTGCTTTAAAAAACCTCCCACACCTCCCCCTGAAC
CTGAAACATAAAATGAATGCAATTGTTGTTGTTAACTTGTTTATTGCAGCTTATAATGGTTACAAATAAA
GCAATAGCATCACAAATTTCACAAATAAAGCATTTTTTTCACTGCATTCTAGTTGTGGTTTGTCCAAACT
CATCAATGTATCTTAACGCGTAAATTGTAAGCGTTAATATTTTGTTAAAATTCGCGTTAAATTTTTGTTA
AATCAGCTCATTTTTTAACCAATAGGCCGAAATCGGCAAAATCCCTTATAAATCAAAAGAATAGACCGAG
ATAGGGT
[37 nt withheld, positions 2178-2214]
AAAGAACGTGGACTCCAACGTCAAAGG
[49 nt withheld, positions 2242-2290]
T
[91 nt withheld, positions 2292-2382]
G
[124 nt withheld, positions 2384-2507]
CAGGTGGCACTTTTCGGGGAAATGTGCGCGGAACCCCTATTTGTTTATTTTTCTAAATACATTCAAATAT
GTATCCGCTCATGAGACAATAACCCTGATAAATGCTTCAATAATATTGAAAAAGGAAGAGTCCTGAGGCG
GAAAGAACCAGCTGTGGAATGTGTGTCAGTTAGGGTGTGGAAAGTCCCCAGGCTCCCCAGCAGGCAGAAG
TATGCAAAGCATGCATCTCAATTAGTCAGCAACCAGGTGTGGAAAGTCCCCAGGCTCCCCAGCAGGCAGA
AGTATGCAAAGCATGCATCTCAATTAGTCAGCAACCATAGTCCCGCCCCTAACTCCGCCCATCCCGCCCC
TAACTCCGCCCAGTTCCGCCCATTCTCCGCCCCATGGCTGACTAATTTTTTTTATTTATGCAGAGGCCGA
GGCCGCCTCGGCCTCTGAGCTATTCCAGAAGTAGTGAGGAGGCTTTTTTGGAGGCCTAGGCTTTTGCAAA
GATCGATCAAGAGACAGGATGAGGATCGTTTCGCATGATTGAACAAGATGGATTGCACGCAGGTTCTCCG
GCCGCTTGGGTGGAGAGGCTATTCGGCTATGACTGGGCACAACAGACAATCGGCTGCTCTGATGCCGCCG
TGTTCCGGCTGTCAGCGCAGGGGCGCCCGGTTCTTTTTGTCAAGACCGACCTGTCCGGTGCCCTGAATGA
ACTGCAAGACGAGGCAGCGCGGCTATCGTGGCTGGCCACGACGGGCGTTCCTTGCGCAGCTGTGCTCGAC
GTTGTCACTGAAGCGGGAAGGGACTGGCTGCTATTGGGCGAAGTGCCGGGGCAGGATCTCCTGTCATCTC
ACCTTGCTCCTGCCGAGAAAGTATCCATCATGGCTGATGCAATGCGGCGGCTGCATACGCTTGATCCGGC
TACCTGCCCATTCGACCACCAAGCGAAACATCGCATCGAGCGAGCACGTACTCGGATGGAAGCCGGTCTT
GTCGATCAGGATGATCTGGACGAAGAGCATCAGGGGCTCGCGCCAGCCGAACTGTTCGCCAGGCTCAAGG
CGAGCATGCCCGACGGCGAGGATCTCGTCGTGACCCATGGCGATGCCTGCTTGCCGAATATCATGGTGGA
AAATGGCCGCTTTTCTGGATTCATCGACTGTGGCCGGCTGGGTGTGGCGGACCGCTATCAGGACATAGCG
TTGGCTACCCGTGATATTGCTGAAGAGCTTGGCGGCGAATGGGCTGACCGCTTCCTCGTGCTTTACGGTA
TCGCCGCTCCCGATTCGCAGCGCATCGCCTTCTATCGCCTTCTTGACGAGTTCTTCTGAGCGGGACTCTG
GGGTTCGAAATGACCGACCAAGCGACGCCCAACCTGCCATCACGAGATTTCGATTCCACCGCCGCCTTCT
ATGAAAGGTTGGGCTTCGGAATCGTTTTCCGGGACGCCGGCTGGATGATCCTCCAGCGCGGGGATCTCAT
GCTGGAGTTCTTCGCCCACCCTAGGGGGAGGCTAACTGAAACACGGAAGGAGACAATACCGGAAGGAACC
CGCGCTATGACGGCAATAAAAAGACAGAATAAAACGCACGGTGTTGGGTCGTTTGTTCATAAACGCGGGG
TTCGGTCCCAGGGCTGGCACTCTGTCGATACCCCACCGAGACCCCATTGGGGCCAATACGCCCGCGTTTC
TTCCTTTTCCCCACCCCACCCCCCAAGTTCGGGTGAAGGCCCAGGGCTCGCAGCCAACGTCGGGGCGGCA
GGCCCTGCCATAGCCTCAGGTTACTCATATATACTTTAGATTGATTTAAAACTTCATTTTTAATTTAAAA
GGATCTAGGTGAAGATCCTTTTTGATAATCTCATGACCAAAATCCCTTAACGTGAGTTTTCGTTCCACTG
AGCGTCAGACCCCGTAGAAAAGATCAAAGGATCTTCTTGAGATCCTTTTTTTCTGCGCGTAATCTGCTGC
TTGCAAACAAAAAAACCACCGCTACCAGCGGTGGTTTGTTTGCCGGATCAAGAGCTACCAACTCTTTTTC
CGAAGGTAACTGGCTTCAGCAGAGCGCAGATACCAAATACTGTTCTTCTAGTGTAGCCGTAGTTAGGCCA
CCACTTCAAGAACTCTGTAGCACCGCCTACATACCTCGCTCTGCTAATCCTGTTACCAGTGGCTGCTGCC
AGTGGCGATAAGTCGTGTCTTACCGGGTTGGACTCAAGACGATAGTTACCGGATAAGGCGCAGCGGTCGG
GCTGAACGGGGGGTTCGTGCACACAGCCCAGCTTGGAGCGAACGACCTACACCGAACTGAGATACCTACA
GCGTGAGCTATGAGAAAGCGCCACGCTTCCCGAAGGGAGAAAGGCGGACAGGTATCCGGTAAGCGGCAGG
GTCGGAACAGGAGAGCGCACGAGGGAGCTTCCAGGGGGAAACGCCTGGTATCTTTATAGTCCTGTCGGGT
TTCGCCACCTCTGACTTGAGCGTCGATTTTTGTGATGCTCGTCAGGGGGGCGGAGCCTATGGAAAAACGC
CAGCAACGCGGCCTTTTTACGGTTCCTGGCCTTTTGCTGGCCTTTTGCTCACATGTTCTTTCCTGCGTTA
TCCCCTGATTCTGTGGATAACCGTATTACCGCCATGCATTAGTTATTAATAGTAATCAATTACGGGGTCA
TTAGTTCATAGCCCATATATGGAGTTCCG
Features (pLannotate 1.2.2; 16 found; start..end, strand, type, name):
      1..304     +  enhancer       CMV enhancer: human cytomegalovirus immediate early enhancer
    305..508     +  promoter       CMV promoter: human cytomegalovirus (CMV) immediate early promoter
    559..1266    +  CDS            mCherry: mCherry is a basic (constitutively fluorescent) red fluorescent protein published in 2004, derived from Discosoma sp.. It is reported to be a very rapidly-maturing monomer with low acid sensitivity.
   1267..1302    +  misc_feature   MCS (fragment): multiple cloning site
   1303..1791    +  CDS            IQCF2: IQCF2_HUMAN - Experimental evidence at protein level: Swiss-Prot protein existence level 1. From Homo sapiens (Human).
   1817..1901    +  CDS            large T antigen (fragment): large T antigen from SV40 (simian virus 40)
   1924..2045    +  polyA_signal   SV40 poly(A) signal: SV40 polyadenylation signal
   2079..2507    -  rep_origin     f1 ori (sequence partly withheld): f1 bacteriophage origin of replication; arrow indicates direction of (+) strand synthesis
   2534..2638    +  promoter       AmpR promoter: bla
   2640..2997    +  promoter       SV40 promoter: SV40 enhancer and early promoter
   3032..3826    +  CDS            NeoR/KanR: aminoglycoside phosphotransferase from Tn5; aph(3')-II (or nptII); confers resistance to neomycin, kanamycin, and G418 (Geneticin®)
   3847..3999    +  CDS            ble (fragment): BLE_KLEPN - Experimental evidence at protein level: Swiss-Prot protein existence level 1. Binding protein with a strong affinity to the bleomycin family of antibiotics. Binds to CL990; an antimitotic-antibiotic compound. From Klebsiella pneumoniae.
   4058..4105    +  polyA_signal   HSV TK poly(A) signal: herpes simplex virus thymidine kinase polyadenylation signal (Cole and Stacy, 1985)
   4196..4212    -  polyA_signal   bGH poly(A) signal (fragment): bovine growth hormone polyadenylation signal
   4434..5022    +  rep_origin     ori: high-copy-number ColE1/pMB1/pBR322/pUC origin of replication
   5137..5196    +  enhancer       CMV enhancer (fragment): human cytomegalovirus immediate early enhancer
