[The description below was written by a language model from this plasmid's Addgene catalogue record and pLannotate feature annotations shown in this document.]
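Description:
mCherry-IQCF2 is a mammalian expression plasmid built on the pmCherry-C1 backbone that produces human IQCF2 (IQ motif containing F2) as a red fluorescent fusion protein. The sequenced construct is about 5.2 kb. It is propagated in E. coli from a high-copy ColE1/pUC-type origin and selected with kanamycin. An f1 bacteriophage origin is also present, which in principle allows production of single-stranded DNA.

The expression cassette is driven by the human cytomegalovirus immediate early enhancer and promoter, giving strong constitutive transcription in most mammalian cell lines. The mCherry coding sequence comes first, followed by a short stretch of residual multiple cloning site that acts as a linker, and then the IQCF2 open reading frame, which was inserted between EcoRI and BamHI sites that both remain intact. mCherry therefore sits at the N terminus of IQCF2. Transcripts are terminated by the SV40 polyadenylation signal; the small large T antigen fragment annotated just upstream of it is part of that SV40-derived region rather than a functional gene.

A second cassette carries the Tn5 NeoR/KanR aminoglycoside phosphotransferase under tandem bacterial (bla) and SV40 early promoters, with an HSV TK polyadenylation signal. The same gene thus provides kanamycin resistance in bacteria and G418 resistance in mammalian cells, which could be used to derive stable lines. The ble and bGH poly(A) fragments appear to be short partial annotation matches rather than functional elements.

The stated purpose is simply fluorescent IQCF2, consistent with use in transfection experiments to visualise the protein's expression and subcellular localisation by microscopy. The record does not describe a more specific application.
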