Addgene plasmid #110508: mCherry-IQCF2
Purpose: Fluorescent IQCF2
Depositing lab: Bernardo Mainou. Depositing organization: Emory University.
Backbone
  Vector backbone: pmCherry-C1
  Backbone size w/o insert (bp): 4700
  Vector type: Mammalian Expression
Growth in bacteria
  Bacterial resistance: Kanamycin, 50 μg/mL
  Growth temperature: 37°C
  Growth strain: DH5alpha
  Copy number: High Copy
Gene/Insert
  Gene/Insert name: IQCF2
  Species: H. sapiens (human)
  Entrez Gene: IQCF2 (a.k.a. MGC50809)
  Tag / fusion protein: mCherry (N terminal on backbone)
  Cloning method: Restriction Enzyme; 5′ cloning site EcoRI (not destroyed); 3′ cloning site BamHI (not destroyed)
  Sequencing primers: 5′ unknown
Terms and licenses: Academic/Nonprofit Terms; Industry Terms: Not Available to Industry
How to cite: mCherry-IQCF2 was a gift from Bernardo Mainou (Addgene plasmid # 110508 ; http://n2t.net/addgene:110508 ; RRID:Addgene_110508)
